Addgene plasmid #232515: pBEL2870
Purpose: Genetic complementation plasmid of Cys-light LetA(L94C,I383C) with LetB
Depositing lab: Gira Bhabha & Damian Ekiert. Depositing organization: Johns Hopkins University and School of Medicine. Publication: LetA defines a structurally distinct transporter family. Santarossa CC, Li Y, Yousef S, Hasdemir HS, Rodriguez CC, Haase MAB, Baek M, Coudray N, Pavek JG, Focke KN, Silverberg AL, Bautista C, Yeh JT, Marty MT, Baker D, Tajkhorshid E, Ekiert DC, Bhabha G. Nature. 2026 Jan 21. doi: 10.1038/s41586-025-09990-0. PubMed 41565823.
Backbone
  Vector backbone: pET17b
  Vector type: Bacterial Expression
Growth in bacteria
  Bacterial resistance: Ampicillin, 100 μg/mL
  Growth temperature: 37°C
  Growth strain: DH5alpha
  Copy number: Low Copy
Gene/Insert
  Cloning method: Gibson Cloning
Terms and licenses: Academic/Nonprofit Terms; Industry Terms: Not Available to Industry
Depositor comments: Please visit https://doi.org/10.1101/2025.03.21.644421 for bioRxiv preprint.
How to cite: pBEL2870 was a gift from Gira Bhabha & Damian Ekiert (Addgene plasmid # 232515 ; http://n2t.net/addgene:232515 ; RRID:Addgene_232515)
