[The description below was written by a language model from this plasmid's Addgene catalogue record and pLannotate feature annotations shown in this document.]
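Description:
pBEL2870 is a bacterial expression plasmid built on the pET17b backbone and used for genetic complementation in Escherichia coli with a cysteine-engineered form of the LetA–LetB transport system. It is propagated under ampicillin selection through a β-lactamase (AmpR) cassette driven by its own promoter. Replication relies on a ColE1/pMB1-type origin accompanied by the pBR322 bom region and the rop gene. Rop restrains copy number, which fits the record's low-copy designation even though the automated annotation labels the origin generically as high-copy.

The payload, assembled by Gibson cloning, sits between a T7 promoter with the phage T7 gene 10 ribosome binding site and a T7 terminator. It consists of two E. coli K-12 open reading frames annotated as yebS and yebT. These evidently correspond to the LetA and LetB named in the purpose field, though the record does not state the equivalence explicitly. The two coding regions overlap slightly in the feature table, suggesting an operon-like arrangement transcribed as a single message. Both proteins are annotated as components of a transport pathway that contributes to membrane integrity, and the yebT product may span the periplasm. According to the catalogue entry, LetA is a "Cys-light" variant carrying the substitutions L94C and I383C. Such a design is typically used for site-specific disulfide crosslinking or labelling, although the record does not state the intended experiment. A short fragment annotated as a T7 gene 10B-derived solubility tag lies downstream of yebT and is probably residual vector sequence rather than a functional fusion. No affinity tags or reporters are annotated.
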