Features (pLannotate 1.2.2; 12 found; start..end, strand, type, name):
     62..80      +  promoter       T7 promoter: promoter for bacteriophage T7 RNA polymerase
    112..134     +  RBS            RBS: efficient ribosome binding site from bacteriophage T7 gene 10 (Olins and Rangwala, 1989)
    142..1458    +  CDS            yebS: YEBS_ECOLI - Experimental evidence at protein level: Swiss-Prot protein existence level 1. Component of a transport pathway that contributes to membrane integrity. From Escherichia coli (strain K12).
   1430..4060    +  CDS            yebT: YEBT_ECOLI - Experimental evidence at protein level: Swiss-Prot protein existence level 1. Component of a transport pathway that contributes to membrane integrity (PubMed:27795327). May directly span the intermembrane space, facilitating the transport of substrates across the periplasm (Probable). From Escherichia coli (strain K12).
   4085..4134    +  CDS            SET1 (fragment): solubility-enhancement tag derived from T7 phage gene 10B
   4142..4189    +  terminator     T7 terminator: transcription terminator for bacteriophage T7 RNA polymerase
   4320..4424    +  promoter       AmpR promoter: bla
   4425..5285    +  CDS            AmpR: β-lactamase; bla; confers resistance to ampicillin, carbenicillin, and related antibiotics
   5456..6044    +  rep_origin     ori: high-copy-number ColE1/pMB1/pBR322/pUC origin of replication
   6230..6369    -  misc_feature   bom: basis of mobility region from pBR322
   6471..6662    -  CDS            rop: Rop protein, which maintains plasmids at low copy number; rop
   6679..7059    +  CDS            YPB1_ECOLX: Protein predicted: Swiss-Prot protein existence level 4. From Escherichia coli.
>Addgene plasmid #232515 | pBEL2870 | addgene full sequence | sequence record 464722 | Addgene NGS Result
CACGATCATGCGCACCCGTGGCCAGGACCCAACGCTGCCCGAGATCTCGATCCCGCGAAATTAATACGAC
TCACTATAGGGAGACCACAACGGTTTCCCTCTAGAAATAATTTTGTTTAACTTTAAGAAGGAGATATACA
TATGGCTCTTAACACACCACAAATTACGCCGACAAAAAAGATAACAGTGAGGGCAATCGGCGAGGAACTG
CCGCGTGGTGATTACCAACGTTGCCCGCAATGTGACATGCTGTTTAGCCTGCCCGAGATAAATTCTCATC
AAAGTGCCTATTGTCCGCGCTGTCAGGCAAAAATTCGTGACGGGCGCGACTGGTCGCTAACGCGCCTGGC
GGCAATGGCCTTCACCATGCTGTTGCTTATGCCGTTTGCCTGGGGCGAACCGCTGTTGCATATCTGGCTG
TGTGGCATTCGTATTGACGCCAACGTTATGCAAGGCATCTGGCAAATGACCAAACAGGGCGATGCGATAA
CGGGGTCGATGGTCTTTTTCTCTGTTATTGGTGCCCCGCTCATTCTGGTGACCTCCATAGCTTATTTATG
GTTTGGTAACCGACTGGGAATGAATTTACGTCCGGTACTGCTGATGCTTGAGCGACTTAAAGAGTGGGTA
ATGCTCGATATCTACCTGGTCGGCATTGGCGTTGCTTCTATAAAGGTACAGGATTATGCCCATATCCAGG
CTGGTGTCGGCTTGTTCTCTTTTGTGGCGTTGGTGATTTTAACGACGGTGACGTTGTCACATCTTAATGT
CGAAGAACTGTGGGAGCGATTTTATCCGCAGCGCCCCGCTTGATTTGTTTAACTTTAAGAAGGAGATATA
CATATGACGCGTAGGGACGAGAAACTTCGTGTCTGCCTAGGGTGCCATTTTACCGGCTATCCAGATCAGC
GTGGTCGCTGCCCGCGTTGCCATATCCCGCTACGCCTGCGTCGCCGTCATAGTCTGCAAAAATCTTGGGC
GGCGCTGTTAGCGTCAATCGTTTTATTGTTACCTGCCAACCTGTTGCCTATTTCTATCATTTATCTGAAC
GGAGGACGGCAGGAAGATACAATTCTTTCCGGAATTATGTCGCTGGCAAGTAGCAACATTGCGGTTGCAG
GAATCGTGTTTATCGCCAGTATTCTGGTCCCGTTTACTAAAGTGATCGTCATGTTCACTTTACTGTTGAG
CATTCATTTTAAATCTCAGCAAGGTTTACGCACACGCATTCTGTTACTGCGGATGGTGACCTGGATTGGT
CGCTGGTCGATGCTCGACCTGTTTGTCATATCTTTAACCATGTCGCTGATTAATCGCGATCAGTGTCTCG
CTTTTACTATGGGACCGGCTGCGTTTTATTTCGGCGCAGCGGTAATTTTGACTATTCTTGCTGTGGAATG
GCTGGACAGCCGCTTACTTTGGGATGCACATGAGTCAGGAAACGCCCGCTTCGACGACTGAAGCGCAGAT
TAAAAATAAACGCCGTATCTCACCTTTCTGGCTGCTGCCGTTCATCGCGCTAATGATTGCCAGTTGGCTG
ATTTGGGACAGTTATCAGGACCGGGGTAATACCGTCACCATCGACTTTATGTCGGCGGATGGTATTGTTC
CAGGCCGTACGCCTGTTCGTTATCAGGGCGTTGAAGTCGGAACAGTGCAGGACATCAGCCTCAGCGACGA
TCTTCGTAAGATTGAAGTCAAGGTCAGCATCAAGTCCGATATGAAAGATGCGCTGCGCGAAGAGACTCAG
TTCTGGCTGGTGACGCCAAAAGCATCGTTGGCAGGTGTCTCCGGGCTGGACGCCCTCGTCGGTGGGAACT
ATATCGGCATGATGCCCGGGAAAGGTAAAGAGCAGGATCACTTTGTCGCACTCGATACCCAACCGAAATA
TCGGCTGGACAATGGCGATCTGATGATCCACCTGCAAGCCCCCGATCTCGGTTCGCTGAACAGCGGTTCA
TTGGTCTATTTCCGCAAGATCCCGGTGGGAAAAGTCTACGACTATGCCATCAATCCCAACAAGCAAGGCG
TGGTGATTGATGTCCTGATCGAGCGGCGTTTTACCGATCTGGTGAAAAAAGGTAGCCGTTTCTGGAACGT
TTCCGGCGTTGATGCCAACGTCAGTATCAGTGGCGCGAAGGTGAAACTGGAAAGCTTGGCGGCACTGGTT
AACGGTGCGATTGCCTTCGATTCACCAGAAGAGTCGAAACCTGCCGAGGCGGAAGATACCTTTGGTCTGT
ATGAAGATCTGGCCCACAGCCAGCGTGGCGTAATAATAAAACTGGAACTGCCGAGTGGGGCCGGATTAAC
CGCCGACTCGACGCCGTTAATGTATCAGGGGCTGGAAGTCGGACAGCTGACTAAACTGGATTTAAATCCT
GGTGGTAAAGTCACAGGGGAAATGACCGTTGATCCCAGCGTCGTTACCCTGCTTCGTGAAAATACCCGCA
TCGAATTACGCAACCCGAAATTATCCCTTAGCGATGCTAATCTCAGCGCCCTGCTGACCGGCAAAACCTT
CGAGCTGGTGCCCGGCGATGGCGAGCCACGCAAAGAATTCGTTGTTGTGCCAGGCGAAAAAGCACTGCTG
CATGAACCTGATGTTCTGACGCTGACCCTGACCGCGCCGGAAAGTTACGGTATTGATGCGGGTCAGCCGC
TCATTCTTCACGGCGTGCAGGTAGGCCAGGTTATCGATCGTAAACTCACCAGCAAAGGCGTCACCTTTAC
CGTCGCCATCGAGCCTCAGCATCGCGAACTGGTAAAAGGCGATAGCAAATTTGTCGTCAACAGCCGTGTC
GATGTGAAGGTGGGGCTGGATGGCGTTGAGTTTCTCGGTGCCAGCGCCTCAGAATGGATCAATGGCGGGA
TCCGTATTCTGCCGGGCGATAAAGGTGAGATGAAAGCCAGCTATCCACTGTATGCCAATTTGGAAAAAGC
GCTGGAGAACAGCCTTAGCGATTTACCCACCACAACCGTGAGTTTGAGTGCAGAGACGCTGCCGGATGTG
CAGGCAGGATCGGTAGTGCTGTACCGTAAATTTGAAGTTGGTGAAGTGATTACCGTGCGTCCGCGAGCTA
ACGCGTTTGACATCGATCTGCATATTAAGCCGGAGTATCGCAACCTTCTGACCAGCAATAGCGTGTTCTG
GGCAGAAGGCGGGGCGAAAGTTCAGCTGAATGGTAGTGGTCTGACCGTACAGGCATCCCCGCTCTCCAGA
GCTCTAAAGGGAGCCATTAGCTTCGACAACCTCAGCGGTGCCAGCGCCAGTCAGCGTAAAGGCGATAAGC
GTATTCTGTATGCTTCCGAAACAGCGGCCCGTGCGGTTGGCGGGCAGATTACGCTTCACGCTTTCGATGC
CGGAAAACTGGCGGTCGGGATGCCAATTCGCTATCTCGGTATTGACATCGGGCAAATCCAGACGCTGGAT
CTGATTACCGCACGCAATGAAGTACAGGCAAAGGCGGTACTTTACCCGGAATATGTCCAGACCTTTGCTC
GCGGTGGTACGCGCTTCTCAGTGGTCACACCGCAAATTTCGGCAGCTGGCGTTGAGCATCTTGATACTAT
CCTCCAGCCGTATATCAACGTCGAACCAGGCCGGGGCAATCCTCGCCGCGACTTTGAATTACAAGAGGCC
ACCATTACTGATTCGCGGTACCTGGATGGCTTAAGCATTATTGTTGAAGCGCCGGAAGCCGGTTCGTTAG
GCATCGGTACGCCTGTGCTGTTCCGTGGTCTGGAAGTCGGTACGGTTACAGGAATGACGCTGGGGACATT
GTCAGATCGCGTGATGATTGCGATGCGCATCAGTAAACGCTATCAACACCTGGTGCGTAACAATTCCGTC
TTCTGGTTGGCATCGGGTTACAGTCTGGACTTTGGTCTGACGGGCGGCGTAGTGAAAACCGGCACCTTTA
ACCAGTTTATCCGTGGCGGCATCGCCTTCGCCACGCCTCCGGGTACGCCACTGGCACCGAAAGCCCAGGA
AGGCAAACACTTCCTGTTGCAGGAAAGTGAACCGAAAGAGTGGCGTGAATGGGGAACTGCGCTTCCCAAA
TAATGCCCACCTCGAGCAGATCCGGCTGCTAACAAAGCCCGAAAGGAAGCTGAGTTGGCTGCTGCCACCG
CTGAGCAATAACTAGCATAACCCCTTGGGGCCTCTAAACGGGTCTTGAGGGGTTTTTTGCTGAAAGGAGG
AACTATATCCGGATAATTCTTGAAGACGAAAGGGCCTCGTGATACGCCTATTTTTATAGGTTAATGTCAT
GATAATAATGGTTTCTTAGACGTCAGGTGGCACTTTTCGGGGAAATGTGCGCGGAACCCCTATTTGTTTA
TTTTTCTAAATACATTCAAATATGTATCCGCTCATGAGACAATAACCCTGATAAATGCTTCAATAATATT
GAAAAAGGAAGAGTATGAGTATTCAACATTTCCGTGTCGCCCTTATTCCCTTTTTTGCGGCATTTTGCCT
TCCTGTTTTTGCTCACCCAGAAACGCTGGTGAAAGTAAAAGATGCTGAAGATCAGTTGGGTGCACGAGTG
GGTTACATCGAACTGGATCTCAACAGCGGTAAGATCCTTGAGAGTTTTCGCCCCGAAGAACGTTTTCCAA
TGATGAGCACTTTTAAAGTTCTGCTATGTGGCGCGGTATTATCCCGTGTTGACGCCGGGCAAGAGCAACT
CGGTCGCCGCATACACTATTCTCAGAATGACTTGGTTGAGTACTCACCAGTCACAGAAAAGCATCTTACG
GATGGCATGACAGTAAGAGAATTATGCAGTGCTGCCATAACCATGAGTGATAACACTGCGGCCAACTTAC
TTCTGACAACGATCGGAGGACCGAAGGAGCTAACCGCTTTTTTGCACAACATGGGGGATCATGTAACTCG
CCTTGATCGTTGGGAACCGGAGCTGAATGAAGCCATACCAAACGACGAGCGTGACACCACGATGCCTGCA
GCAATGGCAACAACGTTGCGCAAACTATTAACTGGCGAACTACTTACTCTAGCTTCCCGGCAACAATTAA
TAGACTGGATGGAGGCGGATAAAGTTGCAGGACCACTTCTGCGCTCGGCCCTTCCGGCTGGCTGGTTTAT
TGCTGATAAATCTGGAGCCGGTGAGCGTGGGTCTCGCGGTATCATTGCAGCACTGGGGCCAGATGGTAAG
CCCTCCCGTATCGTAGTTATCTACACGACGGGGAGTCAGGCAACTATGGATGAACGAAATAGACAGATCG
CTGAGATAGGTGCCTCACTGATTAAGCATTGGTAACTGTCAGACCAAGTTTACTCATATATACTTTAGAT
TGATTTAAAACTTCATTTTTAATTTAAAAGGATCTAGGTGAAGATCCTTTTTGATAATCTCATGACCAAA
ATCCCTTAACGTGAGTTTTCGTTCCACTGAGCGTCAGACCCCGTAGAAAAGATCAAAGGATCTTCTTGAG
ATCCTTTTTTTCTGCGCGTAATCTGCTGCTTGCAAACAAAAAAACCACCGCTACCAGCGGTGGTTTGTTT
GCCGGATCAAGAGCTACCAACTCTTTTTCCGAAGGTAACTGGCTTCAGCAGAGCGCAGATACCAAATACT
GTCCTTCTAGTGTAGCCGTAGTTAGGCCACCACTTCAAGAACTCTGTAGCACCGCCTACATACCTCGCTC
TGCTAATCCTGTTACCAGTGGCTGCTGCCAGTGGCGATAAGTCGTGTCTTACCGGGTTGGACTCAAGACG
ATAGTTACCGGATAAGGCGCAGCGGTCGGGCTGAACGGGGGGTTCGTGCACACAGCCCAGCTTGGAGCGA
ACGACCTACACCGAACTGAGATACCTACAGCGTGAGCTATGAGAAAGCGCCACGCTTCCCGAAGGGAGAA
AGGCGGACAGGTATCCGGTAAGCGGCAGGGTCGGAACAGGAGAGCGCACGAGGGAGCTTCCAGGGGGAAA
CGCCTGGTATCTTTATAGTCCTGTCGGGTTTCGCCACCTCTGACTTGAGCGTCGATTTTTGTGATGCTCG
TCAGGGGGGCGGAGCCTATGGAAAAACGCCAGCAACGCGGCCTTTTTACGGTTCCTGGCCTTTTGCTGGC
CTTTTGCTCACATGTTCTTTCCTGCGTTATCCCCTGATTCTGTGGATAACCGTATTACCGCCTTTGAGTG
AGCTGATACCGCTCGCCGCAGCCGAACGACCGAGCGCAGCGAGTCAGTGAGCGAGGAAGCGGAAGAGCGC
CTGATGCGGTATTTTCTCCTTACGCATCTGTGCGGTATTTCACACCGCAATGGTGCACTCTCAGTACAAT
CTGCTCTGATGCCGCATAGTTAAGCCAGTATACACTCCGCTATCGCTACGTGACTGGGTCATGGCTGCGC
CCCGACACCCGCCAACACCCGCTGACGCGCCCTGACGGGCTTGTCTGCTCCCGGCATCCGCTTACAGACA
AGCTGTGACCGTCTCCGGGAGCTGCATGTGTCAGAGGTTTTCACCGTCATCACCGAAACGCGCGAGGCAG
CTGCGGTAAAGCTCATCAGCGTGGTCGTGAAGCGATTCACAGATGTCTGCCTGTTCATCCGCGTCCAGCT
CGTTGAGTTTCTCCAGAAGCGTTAATGTCTGGCTTCTGATAAAGCGGGCCATGTTAAGGGCGGTTTTTTC
CTGTTTGGTCACTGATGCCTCCGTGTAAGGGGGATTTCTGTTCATGGGGGTAATGATACCGATGAAACGA
GAGAGGATGCTCACGATACGGGTTACTGATGATGAACATGCCCGGTTACTGGAACGTTGTGAGGGTAAAC
AACTGGCGGTATGGATGCGGCGGGACCAGAGAAAAATCACTCAGGGTCAATGCCAGCGCTTCGTTAATAC
AGATGTAGGTGTTCCACAGGGTAGCCAGCAGCATCCTGCGATGCAGATCCGGAACATAATGGTGCAGGGC
GCTGACTTCCGCGTTTCCAGACTTTACGAAACACGGAAACCGAAGACCATTCATGTTGTTGCTCAGGTCG
CAGACGTTTTGCAGCAGCAGTCGCTTCACGTTCGCTCGCGTATCGGTGATTCATTCTGCTAACCAGTAAG
GCAACCCCGCCAGCCTAGCCGGGTCCTCAACGACAGGAG
